Addgene plasmid #209951: pA.CBh.TP-ZFP36L2-V5H6.MCh.Puro
Purpose: In mammalian cells expresses TP fused to a ZFP36L2 with a V5H6 tag. Also expresses an mCherry fluorescent protein and puromycin resistance marker.
Depositing lab: Kevin Weeks. Depositing organization: University of North Carolina at Chapel Hill. Publication: Functional Proximity across an mRNA. Hatfield BM, Weidmann CA, McCutchin CA, Irving PS, Nelson IM, Felder S, Weeks KM. Biochemistry. 2025 Sep 16;64(18):3854-3865. doi: 10.1021/acs.biochem.5c00340. Epub 2025 Aug 12. PubMed 40792674.
Backbone
  Vector backbone: pA
  Total vector size (bp): 7327
  Vector type: Mammalian Expression
  Selectable markers: Puromycin
Growth in bacteria
  Bacterial resistance: Ampicillin, 100 μg/mL
  Growth temperature: 37°C
  Growth strain: DH5alpha
  Copy number: Low Copy
Gene/Insert 1
  Gene/Insert name: Zinc finger protein 36-like 2 (alt name: ZFP36L2)
  Species: H. sapiens (human)
  Insert size (bp): 1480
  Entrez Gene: ZFP36L2 (a.k.a. BRF2, ERF-2, ERF2, OOMD13, OZEMA13, RNF162C, TIS11D)
  Promoter: CBh
  Tag / fusion protein: TP (MS2 coat protein) (N terminal on insert); V5 epitope with H6 tag (C terminal on insert)
  Cloning method: Unknown
  Sequencing primers: 5′ NA; 3′ NA
Gene/Insert 2
  Gene/Insert name: mCherry fluorescent protein fused to puromycin resistance marker
  Promoter: CMV
  Cloning method: Unknown
  Sequencing primers: 5′ NA; 3′ NA
Resource information
  A portion of this plasmid was derived from a plasmid made by: Vector builder
Terms and licenses: Academic/Nonprofit Terms; Industry Terms: Not Available to Industry
How to cite: pA.CBh.TP-ZFP36L2-V5H6.MCh.Puro was a gift from Kevin Weeks (Addgene plasmid # 209951 ; http://n2t.net/addgene:209951 ; RRID:Addgene_209951)
