[The description below was written by a language model from this plasmid's Addgene catalogue record and pLannotate feature annotations shown in this document.]
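Description:
pA.CBh.TP-ZFP36L2-V5H6.MCh.Puro is a 7.3 kb mammalian expression plasmid built on the pA backbone, with part of it derived from a commercially assembled vector. It is propagated in E. coli through a ColE1/pUC-type origin and an ampicillin resistance gene (β-lactamase under its own promoter). The feature annotation describes the origin as high-copy, whereas the catalogue entry lists the plasmid as low copy. Residual Gateway attB4, attB1 and attB2 sites flank the promoter and the open reading frame, which points to modular recombination-based assembly, although the cloning method is recorded as unknown.

The main cassette is driven by the CBh promoter, annotated as a CMV enhancer, the chicken β-actin promoter and a hybrid CBA/MVM intron, which together give strong constitutive expression. It encodes a fusion of the bacteriophage MS2 coat protein (called "TP" in the record) at the N terminus, human ZFP36L2 (TIS11D/ERF2), and a C-terminal V5 epitope. The record also lists a His6 tag after V5, though it is not annotated separately. An SV40 polyadenylation signal follows the cassette. The MS2 coat protein binds a specific RNA hairpin, so the fusion can presumably be tethered to transcripts carrying MS2 sites, and the V5/His6 tags allow detection or purification.

A second, independent cassette uses the CMV enhancer/promoter to express mCherry fused directly in frame to puromycin N-acetyltransferase, terminated by a bGH poly(A) signal. This gives red fluorescence for monitoring transfection and puromycin selection of expressing cells. The associated publication concerns functional proximity across an mRNA, but the record does not state the exact experimental design.
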