Features (pLannotate 1.2.2; 19 found; start..end, strand, type, name):
      1..21      +  protein_bind   attB4: mutant version of attB; core recombination site for the Gateway® BP reaction BP Clonase™
     22..307     +  enhancer       CMV enhancer: human cytomegalovirus immediate early enhancer; contains an 18-bp deletion relative to the standard CMV enhancer
    309..586     +  promoter       chicken β-actin promoter: No description available
    587..814     +  intron         hybrid intron: hybrid between chicken β-actin (CBA) and minute virus of mice (MMV) introns (Gray et al., 2011)
    820..840     +  protein_bind   attB1: mutant version of attB; core recombination site for the Gateway® BP reaction BP Clonase™
    850..1239    +  CDS            CAPSD_BPMS2: Experimental evidence at protein level: Swiss-Prot protein existence level 1. Acts as a translational repressor of viral replicase synthesis late in infection. This latter function is the result of capsid protein interaction with an RNA hairpin which contains the replicase ribosome-binding site. From Escherichia phage MS2 (Bacteriophage MS2).
   1255..2736    +  CDS            ZFP36L2: TISD_HUMAN - Also known as ERF2 From Homo sapiens (Human).
   2761..2802    +  CDS            V5 tag: epitope tag from simian virus 5
   2833..2857    -  protein_bind   attB2: mutant version of attB; recombination site for the Gateway® BP reaction BP Clonase™
   2886..3007    -  polyA_signal   SV40 poly(A) signal: SV40 polyadenylation signal
   3030..3098    -  CDS            large T antigen (fragment): large T antigen from SV40 (simian virus 40)
   3105..3484    +  enhancer       CMV enhancer: human cytomegalovirus immediate early enhancer
   3485..3688    +  promoter       CMV promoter: human cytomegalovirus (CMV) immediate early promoter
   3721..4428    +  CDS            mCherry: mCherry is a basic (constitutively fluorescent) red fluorescent protein published in 2004, derived from Discosoma sp.. It is reported to be a very rapidly-maturing monomer with low acid sensitivity.
   4429..5028    +  CDS            PuroR: puromycin N-acetyltransferase; pac from Streptomyces alboniger; confers resistance to puromycin
   5072..5296    +  polyA_signal   bGH poly(A) signal: bovine growth hormone polyadenylation signal
   5492..6080    -  rep_origin     ori: high-copy-number ColE1/pMB1/pBR322/pUC origin of replication
   6251..7111    -  CDS            AmpR: β-lactamase; bla; confers resistance to ampicillin, carbenicillin, and related antibiotics
   7112..7216    -  promoter       AmpR promoter: bla
>Addgene plasmid #209951 | pA.CBh.TP-ZFP36L2-V5H6.MCh.Puro | addgene full sequence | sequence record 418732 | Addgene NGS Result
CAACTTTGTATAGAAAAGTTGCGTTACATAACTTACGGTAAATGGCCCGCCTGGCTGACCGCCCAACGAC
CCCCGCCCATTGACGTCAATAGTAACGCCAATAGGGACTTTCCATTGACGTCAATGGGTGGAGTATTTAC
GGTAAACTGCCCACTTGGCAGTACATCAAGTGTATCATATGCCAAGTACGCCCCCTATTGACGTCAATGA
CGGTAAATGGCCCGCCTGGCATTGTGCCCAGTACATGACCTTATGGGACTTTCCTACTTGGCAGTACATC
TACGTATTAGTCATCGCTATTACCATGGTCGAGGTGAGCCCCACGTTCTGCTTCACTCTCCCCATCTCCC
CCCCCTCCCCACCCCCAATTTTGTATTTATTTATTTTTTAATTATTTTGTGCAGCGATGGGGGCGGGGGG
GGGGGGGGGGCGCGCGCCAGGCGGGGCGGGGCGGGGCGAGGGGCGGGGCGGGGCGAGGCGGAGAGGTGCG
GCGGCAGCCAATCAGAGCGGCGCGCTCCGAAAGTTTCCTTTTATGGCGAGGCGGCGGCGGCGGCGGCCCT
ATAAAAAGCGAAGCGCGCGGCGGGCGGGAGTCGCTGCGCGCTGCCTTCGCCCCGTGCCCCGCTCCGCCGC
CGCCTCGCGCCGCCCGCCCCGGCTCTGACTGACCGCGTTACTCCCACAGGTGAGCGGGCGGGACGGCCCT
TCTCCTCCGGGCTGTAATTAGCTGAGCAAGAGGTAAGGGTTTAAGGGATGGTTGGTTGGTGGGGTATTAA
TGTTTAATTACCTGGAGCACCTGCCTGAAATCACTTTTTTTCAGGTTGGCAAGTTTGTACAAAAAAGCAG
GCTGCCACCATGGCTTCTAACTTTACTCAGTTCGTTCTCGTCGACAATGGCGGAACTGGCGACGTGACTG
TCGCCCCAAGCAACTTCGCTAACGGGGTCGCTGAATGGATCAGCTCTAACTCGCGTTCACAGGCTTACAA
AGTAACCTGTAGCGTTCGTCAGAGCTCTGCGCAGAATCGCAAATACACCATCAAAGTCGAGGTGCCTAAA
GTGGCAACCCAGACTGTTGGTGGTGTAGAGCTTCCTGTAGCCGCATGGCGTTCGTACTTAAATATGGAAC
TAACCATTCCAATTTTCGCTACGAATTCCGACTGCGAGCTTATTGTTAAGGCAATGCAAGGTCTCCTAAA
AGATGGAAACCCGATTCCCTCGGCCATCGCAGCAAACTCCGGCATCTACGGCGGCGCTAGCAGCATGTCG
ACCACACTTCTGTCCGCCTTCTACGATGTCGACTTCTTGTGCAAGACAGAGAAATCCCTGGCCAACCTCA
ACCTGAACAACATGCTGGACAAGAAGGCGGTGGGGACGCCTGTGGCCGCCGCCCCCAGCTCGGGCTTCGC
GCCGGGATTCCTCCGACGGCACTCGGCCAGCAACCTGCATGCACTCGCCCACCCCGCGCCCAGCCCCGGC
AGCTGCTCGCCCAAGTTCCCGGGCGCCGCTAACGGCAGCAGCTGCGGCAGCGCGGCGGCCGGCGGTCCGA
CCTCCTACGGCACCCTTAAGGAGCCGTCGGGGGGCGGCGGCACAGCCCTGCTCAACAAGGAGAACAAATT
CCGGGACCGCTCGTTTAGCGAGAACGGCGATCGCAGCCAGCACCTCCTGCACCTGCAGCAGCAGCAGAAG
GGGGGCGGCGGCTCCCAGATCAACTCCACGCGCTACAAGACCGAGCTGTGCCGGCCCTTCGAGGAGAGCG
GCACGTGCAAGTACGGCGAAAAGTGCCAGTTCGCGCATGGCTTCCACGAGCTGCGCAGCCTGACTCGCCA
TCCGAAGTACAAGACCGAGCTGTGCCGCACCTTTCATACCATCGGCTTCTGCCCCTATGGGCCGCGCTGC
CACTTCATCCACAACGCGGACGAGCGGCGGCCCGCGCCGTCGGGGGGCGCCTCCGGGGACCTGCGTGCCT
TTGGCACGCGCGATGCGTTGCACCTGGGCTTCCCGCGGGAGCCGCGGCCCAAGTTGCACCACAGCCTCAG
CTTCTCGGGCTTCCCGTCGGGCCACCATCAGCCCCCGGGCGGCCTCGAGTCGCCGCTGCTGCTCGACAGC
CCCACGTCGCGCACGCCGCCGCCGCCCTCCTGCTCTTCGGCCTCGTCCTGCTCCTCCTCCGCCTCCTCCT
GTTCCTCGGCCTCCGCGGCCTCCACGCCCTCGGGCGCCCCGACATGCTGCGCCTCCGCGGCGGCCGCGGC
TGCGGCCGCTCTGCTGTACGGCACCGGGGGCGCCGAGGACCTGCTGGCGCCGGGGGCCCCGTGCGCGGCC
TGCTCGTCGGCCTCGTGCGCCAACAACGCCTTCGCCTTCGGTCCGGAGCTCAGCAGCCTCATCACGCCGC
TCGCCATCCAGACCCACAACTTTGCCGCCGTGGCCGCCGCCGCCTACTACCGCAGTCAGCAGCAGCAGCA
GCAGCAGGGCCTGGCGCCCCCCGCGCAGCCGCCGGCGCCGCCCAGCGCGACCCTCCCCGCCGGGGCCGCC
GCACCTCCCTCGCCGCCCTTCAGCTTCCAGCTGCCGCGCCGCCTGTCCGACTCGCCCGTGTTCGACGCGC
CCCCCAGCCCCCCGGACTCGCTGTCGGACCGCGACAGCTACCTAAGCGGCTCCCTGAGCTCCGGCAGCCT
CAGCGGCTCTGAGTCTCCCAGCCTCGACCCTGGCCGCCGCCTGCCAATCTTCAGCCGCCTCTCCATCTCC
GACGACAGGGATCCGGGCCCGCGGTTCGAAGGTAAGCCTATCCCTAACCCTCTCCTCGGTCTCGATTCTA
CGCGTACCGGTCATCATCACCATCACCATTGAACCCAGCTTTCTTGTACAAAGTGGTGATGGCCGGCCGC
TTCGAGCAGACATGATAAGATACATTGATGAGTTTGGACAAACCACAACTAGAATGCAGTGAAAAAAATG
CTTTATTTGTGAAATTTGTGATGCTATTGCTTTATTTGTAACCATTATAAGCTGCAATAAACAAGTTAAC
AACAACAATTGCATTCATTTTATGTTTCAGGTTCAGGGGGAGGTGTGGGAGGTTTTTTAAAGCAAGTAAA
ACCTCTACAAATGTGGTACGCGTTGACATTGATTATTGACTAGTTATTAATAGTAATCAATTACGGGGTC
ATTAGTTCATAGCCCATATATGGAGTTCCGCGTTACATAACTTACGGTAAATGGCCCGCCTGGCTGACCG
CCCAACGACCCCCGCCCATTGACGTCAATAATGACGTATGTTCCCATAGTAACGCCAATAGGGACTTTCC
ATTGACGTCAATGGGTGGAGTATTTACGGTAAACTGCCCACTTGGCAGTACATCAAGTGTATCATATGCC
AAGTACGCCCCCTATTGACGTCAATGACGGTAAATGGCCCGCCTGGCATTATGCCCAGTACATGACCTTA
TGGGACTTTCCTACTTGGCAGTACATCTACGTATTAGTCATCGCTATTACCATGGTGATGCGGTTTTGGC
AGTACATCAATGGGCGTGGATAGCGGTTTGACTCACGGGGATTTCCAAGTCTCCACCCCATTGACGTCAA
TGGGAGTTTGTTTTGGCACCAAAATCAACGGGACTTTCCAAAATGTCGTAACAACTCCGCCCCATTGACG
CAAATGGGCGGTAGGCGTGTACGGTGGGAGGTCTATATAAGCAGAGCTCTCTGGCTAACTAGAGAACCCA
CTGCGCCACCATGGTGAGCAAGGGCGAGGAGGATAACATGGCCATCATCAAGGAGTTCATGCGCTTCAAG
GTGCACATGGAGGGCTCCGTGAACGGCCACGAGTTCGAGATCGAGGGCGAGGGCGAGGGCCGCCCCTACG
AGGGCACCCAGACCGCCAAGCTGAAGGTGACCAAGGGTGGCCCCCTGCCCTTCGCCTGGGACATCCTGTC
CCCTCAGTTCATGTACGGCTCCAAGGCCTACGTGAAGCACCCCGCCGACATCCCCGACTACTTGAAGCTG
TCCTTCCCCGAGGGCTTCAAGTGGGAGCGCGTGATGAACTTCGAGGACGGCGGCGTGGTGACCGTGACCC
AGGACTCCTCCCTGCAGGACGGCGAGTTCATCTACAAGGTGAAGCTGCGCGGCACCAACTTCCCCTCCGA
CGGCCCCGTAATGCAGAAGAAGACCATGGGCTGGGAGGCCTCCTCCGAGCGGATGTACCCCGAGGACGGC
GCCCTGAAGGGCGAGATCAAGCAGAGGCTGAAGCTGAAGGACGGCGGCCACTACGACGCTGAGGTCAAGA
CCACCTACAAGGCCAAGAAGCCCGTGCAGCTGCCCGGCGCCTACAACGTCAACATCAAGTTGGACATCAC
CTCCCACAACGAGGACTACACCATCGTGGAACAGTACGAACGCGCCGAGGGCCGCCACTCCACCGGCGGC
ATGGACGAGCTGTACAAGATGACCGAGTACAAGCCCACGGTGCGCCTCGCCACCCGCGACGACGTCCCCA
GGGCCGTACGCACCCTCGCCGCCGCGTTCGCCGACTACCCCGCCACGCGCCACACCGTCGATCCGGACCG
CCACATCGAGCGGGTCACCGAGCTGCAAGAACTCTTCCTCACGCGCGTCGGGCTCGACATCGGCAAGGTG
TGGGTCGCGGACGACGGCGCCGCGGTGGCGGTCTGGACCACGCCGGAGAGCGTCGAAGCGGGGGCGGTGT
TCGCCGAGATCGGCCCGCGCATGGCCGAGTTGAGCGGTTCCCGGCTGGCCGCGCAGCAACAGATGGAAGG
CCTCCTGGCGCCGCACCGGCCCAAGGAGCCCGCGTGGTTCCTGGCCACCGTCGGCGTCTCGCCCGACCAC
CAGGGCAAGGGTCTGGGCAGCGCCGTCGTGCTCCCCGGAGTGGAGGCGGCCGAGCGCGCCGGGGTGCCCG
CCTTCCTGGAGACCTCCGCGCCCCGCAACCTCCCCTTCTACGAGCGGCTCGGCTTCACCGTCACCGCCGA
CGTCGAGGTGCCCGAAGGACCGCGCACCTGGTGCATGACCCGCAAGCCCGGTGCCTGACTCGAGTCTAGA
GGGCCCGTTTAAACCCGCTGATCAGCCTCGACTGTGCCTTCTAGTTGCCAGCCATCTGTTGTTTGCCCCT
CCCCCGTGCCTTCCTTGACCCTGGAAGGTGCCACTCCCACTGTCCTTTCCTAATAAAATGAGGAAATTGC
ATCGCATTGTCTGAGTAGGTGTCATTCTATTCTGGGGGGTGGGGTGGGGCAGGACAGCAAGGGGGAGGAT
TGGGAAGACAATAGCAGGCATGCTGGGGATGCGGTGGGCTCTATGGGCGGCCGCGGCGCTCTTCCGCTTC
CTCGCTCACTGACTCGCTGCGCTCGGTCGTTCGGCTGCGGCGAGCGGTATCAGCTCACTCAAAGGCGGTA
ATACGGTTATCCACAGAATCAGGGGATAACGCAGGAAAGAACATGTGAGCAAAAGGCCAGCAAAAGGCCA
GGAACCGTAAAAAGGCCGCGTTGCTGGCGTTTTTCCATAGGCTCCGCCCCCCTGACGAGCATCACAAAAA
TCGACGCTCAAGTCAGAGGTGGCGAAACCCGACAGGACTATAAAGATACCAGGCGTTTCCCCCTGGAAGC
TCCCTCGTGCGCTCTCCTGTTCCGACCCTGCCGCTTACCGGATACCTGTCCGCCTTTCTCTCTTCGGGAA
GCGTGGCGCTTTCTCATAGCTCACGCTGTAGGTATCTCAGTTCGGTGTAGGTCGTTCGCTCCAAGCTGGG
CTGTGTGCACGAACCCCCCGTTCAGCCCGACCGCTGCGCCTTATCCGGTAACTATCGTCTTGAGTCCAAC
CCGGTAAGACACGACTTATCGCCACTGGCAGCAGCCACTGGTAACAGGATTAGCAGAGCGAGGTATGTAG
GCGGTGCTACAGAGTTCTTGAAGTGGTGGCCTAACTACGGCTACACTAGAAGAACAGTATTTGGTATCTG
CGCTCTGCTGAAGCCAGTTACCTTCGGAAAAAGAGTTGGTAGCTCTTGATCCGGCAAACAAACCACCGCT
GGTAGCGGTGGTTTTTTTGTTTGCAAGCAGCAGATTACGCGCAGAAAAAAAGGATCTCAAGAAGATCCTT
TGATCTTTTCTACGGGGTCTGACGCTCAGTGGAACGAAAACTCACGTTAAGGGATTTTGGTCATGAGATT
ATCAAAAAGGATCTTCACCTAGATCCTTTTAAATTAAAAATGAAGTTTTAAATCAATCTAAAGTATATAT
GAGTAAACTTGGTCTGACAGTTACCAATGCTTAATCAGTGAGGCACCTATCTCAGCGATCTGTCTATTTC
GTTCATCCATAGTTGCCTGACTCCCCGTCGTGTAGATAACTACGATACGGGAGGGCTTACCATCTGGCCC
CAGTGCTGCAATGATACCGCGAGACCCACGCTCACCGGCTCCAGATTTATCAGCAATAAACCAGCCAGCC
GGAAGGGCCGAGCGCAGAAGTGGTCCTGCAACTTTATCCGCCTCCATCCAGTCTATTAATTGTTGCCGGG
AAGCTAGAGTAAGTAGTTCGCCAGTTAATAGTTTGCGCAACGTTGTTGCCATTGCTACAGGCATCGTGGT
GTCACGCTCGTCGTTTGGTATGGCTTCATTCAGCTCCGGTTCCCAACGATCAAGGCGAGTTACATGATCC
CCCATGTTGTGCAAAAAAGCGGTTAGCTCCTTCGGTCCTCCGATCGTTGTCAGAAGTAAGTTGGCCGCAG
TGTTATCACTCATGGTTATGGCAGCACTGCATAATTCTCTTACTGTCATGCCATCCGTAAGATGCTTTTC
TGTGACTGGTGAGTACTCAACCAAGTCATTCTGAGAATAGTGTATGCGGCGACCGAGTTGCTCTTGCCCG
GCGTCAATACGGGATAATACCGCGCCACATAGCAGAACTTTAAAAGTGCTCATCATTGGAAAACGTTCTT
CGGGGCGAAAACTCTCAAGGATCTTACCGCTGTTGAGATCCAGTTCGATGTAACCCACTCGTGCACCCAA
CTGATCTTCAGCATCTTTTACTTTCACCAGCGTTTCTGGGTGAGCAAAAACAGGAAGGCAAAATGCCGCA
AAAAAGGGAATAAGGGCGACACGGAAATGTTGAATACTCATACTCTTCCTTTTTCAATATTATTGAAGCA
TTTATCAGGGTTATTGTCTCATGAGCGGATACATATTTGAATGTATTTAGAAAAATAAACAAATAGGGGT
TCCGCGCACATTTCCCCGAAAAGTGCCACCTGACGTCTAAGAAACCATTATTATCATGACATTAACCTAT
AAAAATAGGCGTATCACGAGGCCCTTTCGTCGGCGCGCCGCGGCCGC
